Addgene plasmid #116164: pHAGE-BRAF-H585Y
Purpose: Lentiviral expression of BRAF H585Y
Depositing lab: Gordon Mills & Kenneth Scott. Depositing organization: Baylor College of Medicine. Publication: Systematic Functional Annotation of Somatic Mutations in Cancer. Ng PK, Li J, Jeong KJ, Shao S, Chen H, Tsang YH, Sengupta S, Wang Z, Bhavana VH, Tran R, Soewito S, Minussi DC, Moreno D, Kong K, Dogruluk T, Lu H, Gao J, Tokheim C, Zhou DC, Johnson AM, Zeng J, Ip CKM, Ju Z, Wester M, Yu S, Li Y, Vellano CP, Schultz N, Karchin R, Ding L, Lu Y, Cheung LWT, Chen K, Shaw KR, Meric-Bernstam F, Scott KL, Yi S, Sahni N, Liang H, Mills GB. Cancer Cell. 2018 Mar 12;33(3):450-462.e10. doi: 10.1016/j.ccell.2018.01.021. PubMed 29533785.
Backbone
  Vector backbone: pHAGE
  Vector type: Lentiviral
Growth in bacteria
  Bacterial resistance: Ampicillin, 100 μg/mL
  Growth temperature: 37°C
  Growth strain: Stbl3
  Copy number: High Copy
Gene/Insert
  Gene/Insert name: BRAF
  Species: H. sapiens (human)
  Mutation: H585Y
  Entrez Gene: BRAF (a.k.a. B-RAF1, B-raf, BRAF-1, BRAF1, NS7, RAFB1)
  Cloning method: Gateway Cloning
Terms and licenses: Academic/Nonprofit Terms; Industry Terms: Not Available to Industry
How to cite: pHAGE-BRAF-H585Y was a gift from Gordon Mills & Kenneth Scott (Addgene plasmid # 116164 ; http://n2t.net/addgene:116164 ; RRID:Addgene_116164)
