[The description below was written by a language model from this plasmid's Addgene catalogue record and pLannotate feature annotations shown in this document.]
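Description:
pHAGE-BRAF-H585Y is an HIV-1-based lentiviral expression plasmid carrying the human BRAF open reading frame with the H585Y point substitution, built on the pHAGE backbone by Gateway recombination. It is maintained in E. coli through a high-copy ColE1/pUC-type origin and the β-lactamase gene conferring ampicillin resistance. The record lists a recombination-deficient strain (Stbl3), as is usual for plasmids with repeated LTR sequences.

The viral portion runs from a 5' LTR annotated as truncated through the Ψ packaging signal with a partial gag fragment, the Rev response element and the cPPT/CTS, to a self-inactivating ΔU3 3' LTR. These elements allow the transcript to be packaged, exported in a Rev-dependent manner, reverse transcribed and integrated when the missing viral functions are provided in trans. Short nef and rev fragments are annotated around the LTRs and downstream of the RRE, most likely residual HIV-1 sequence.

Within this frame, the constitutive human EF-1α promoter drives the BRAF coding sequence, which is flanked by attB1 and attB2 sites left by Gateway cloning. Downstream lie T3 and T7 phage promoters, an attB4 fragment and a V5 epitope tag. The table does not show whether the tag is read in frame with BRAF, so tagging of the protein should not be assumed. An EMCV IRES then directs translation of puromycin N-acetyltransferase from the same transcript, allowing puromycin selection of transduced cells, and a WPRE enhances transcript expression.

The construct is intended for stable expression of this BRAF kinase variant in mammalian cells, and it comes from a study that systematically tested the functional effects of somatic cancer mutations.
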