Features (pLannotate 1.2.2; 30 found; start..end, strand, type, name):
      1..118     +  misc_feature   cPPT/CTS: central polypurine tract and central termination sequence of HIV-1
    166..1344    +  promoter       EF-1α promoter: strong constitutive promoter for human elongation factor EF-1α
   1365..1385    +  protein_bind   attB1: mutant version of attB; core recombination site for the Gateway® BP reaction BP Clonase™
   1391..3688    +  CDS            BRAF: BRAF_HUMAN - Also known as BRAF1, RAFB1. Experimental evidence at protein level: Swiss-Prot protein existence level 1. Protein kinase involved in the transduction of mitogenic signals from the cell membrane to the nucleus (Probable). Phosphorylates MAP2K1, and thereby activates the MAP kinase signal transduction pathway (PubMed:21441910, PubMed:29433126). May play a role in the postsynaptic responses of hippocampal neurons (PubMed:1508179). From Homo sapiens (Human).
   3693..3717    -  protein_bind   attB2: mutant version of attB; recombination site for the Gateway® BP reaction BP Clonase™
   3725..3743    +  promoter       T3 promoter: promoter for bacteriophage T3 RNA polymerase
   3769..3787    -  promoter       T7 promoter: promoter for bacteriophage T7 RNA polymerase
   3793..3811    -  protein_bind   attB4 (fragment): mutant version of attB; core recombination site for the Gateway® BP reaction BP Clonase™
   3867..3908    +  CDS            V5 tag: epitope tag from simian virus 5
   4032..4494    +  misc_feature   IRES: internal ribosome entry site (IRES) of the encephalomyocarditis virus (EMCV)
   4508..5105    +  CDS            PuroR (fragment): puromycin N-acetyltransferase; pac from Streptomyces; confers resistance to puromycin
   5121..5709    +  misc_feature   WPRE: woodchuck hepatitis virus posttranscriptional regulatory element
   5717..5782    +  CDS            nef (fragment): NEF_HV1Z2 - Experimental evidence at protein level: Swiss-Prot protein existence level 1. Extracellular Nef protein targets CD4(+) T-lymphocytes for apoptosis by interacting with CXCR4 surface receptors. From Human immunodeficiency virus type 1 group M subtype D (isolate Z2/CDC-Z34) (HIV-1).
   5784..6017    +  LTR            3' LTR (ΔU3): self-inactivating 3' long terminal repeat (LTR) from HIV-1
   6222..6326    +  promoter       AmpR promoter: bla
   6327..7187    +  CDS            AmpR: β-lactamase; bla; confers resistance to ampicillin, carbenicillin, and related antibiotics
   7358..7946    +  rep_origin     ori: high-copy-number ColE1/pMB1/pBR322/pUC origin of replication
   8129..8183    +  CDS            lacI (fragment): lac repressor; lacI; The lac repressor binds to the lac operator to inhibit transcription in E. coli. This inhibition can be relieved by adding lactose or isopropyl-β-D-thiogalactopyranoside (IPTG).
   8189..8282    +  rep_origin     SV40 ori (fragment): SV40 origin of replication
   8307..8344    +  CDS            lacI (fragment): lac repressor; lacI; The lac repressor binds to the lac operator to inhibit transcription in E. coli. This inhibition can be relieved by adding lactose or isopropyl-β-D-thiogalactopyranoside (IPTG).
   8357..8378    +  protein_bind   CAP binding site: CAP binding activates transcription in the presence of cAMP. E. coli catabolite activator protein
   8393..8423    +  promoter       lac promoter: promoter for the E. coli lac operon
   8427..8449    +  protein_bind   lac operator (fragment): The lac repressor binds to the lac operator to inhibit transcription in E. coli. This inhibition can be relieved by adding lactose or isopropyl-β-D-thiogalactopyranoside (IPTG). lac repressor encoded by lacI
   8481..8564    +  polyA_signal   SV40 poly(A) signal (fragment): SV40 polyadenylation signal
   8731..9060    +  CDS            nef (fragment): NEF_HV1BR - Experimental evidence at protein level: Swiss-Prot protein existence level 1. Extracellular Nef protein targets CD4(+) T-lymphocytes for apoptosis by interacting with CXCR4 surface receptors (PubMed:14990729). From Human immunodeficiency virus type 1 group M subtype B (isolate BRU/LAI) (HIV-1).
   9108..9365    +  LTR            5' LTR (truncated): truncated 5' long terminal repeat (LTR) from HIV-1
   9412..9537    +  misc_feature   HIV-1 Ψ: packaging signal of human immunodeficiency virus type 1
   9521..9859    +  CDS            HIV-1 gag (fragment): gag protein from human immunodeficiency virus 1; gag
  10034..10267   +  misc_feature   RRE: The Rev response element (RRE) of HIV-1 allows for Rev-dependent mRNA export from the nucleus to the cytoplasm.
  10644..10744   +  CDS            Rev (fragment): human immunodeficiency virus 1 (HIV-1) Rev protein; rev; enhances nuclear export of unspliced and incompletely spliced viral mRNAs
>Addgene plasmid #116164 | pHAGE-BRAF-H585Y | addgene full sequence | sequence record 250634 | Addgene NGS Result
TTTTAAAAGAAAAGGGGGGATTGGGGGGTACAGTGCAGGGGAAAGAATAGTAGACATAATAGCAACAGAC
ATACAAACTAAAGAATTACAAAAACAAATTACAAAAATTCAAAATTTTCGGGTTTATTACAGGGACAGCA
GAGATCCAGTTTGGACTAGTCGTGAGGCTCCGGTGCCCGTCAGTGGGCAGAGCGCACATCGCCCACAGTC
CCCGAGAAGTTGGGGGGAGGGGTCGGCAATTGAACCGGTGCCTAGAGAAGGTGGCGCGGGGTAAACTGGG
AAAGTGATGTCGTGTACTGGCTCCGCCTTTTTCCCGAGGGTGGGGGAGAACCGTATATAAGTGCAGTAGT
CGCCGTGAACGTTCTTTTTCGCAACGGGTTTGCCGCCAGAACACAGGTAAGTGCCGTGTGTGGTTCCCGC
GGGCCTGGCCTCTTTACGGGTTATGGCCCTTGCGTGCCTTGAATTACTTCCACCTGGCTGCAGTACGTGA
TTCTTGATCCCGAGCTTCGGGTTGGAAGTGGGTGGGAGAGTTCGAGGCCTTGCGCTTAAGGAGCCCCTTC
GCCTCGTGCTTGAGTTGAGGCCTGGCCTGGGCGCTGGGGCCGCCGCGTGCGAATCTGGTGGCACCTTCGC
GCCTGTCTCGCTGCTTTCGATAAGTCTCTAGCCATTTAAAATTTTTGATGACCTGCTGCGACGCTTTTTT
TCTGGCAAGATAGTCTTGTAAATGCGGGCCAAGATCTGCACACTGGTATTTCGGTTTTTGGGGCCGCGGG
CGGCGACGGGGCCCGTGCGTCCCAGCGCACATGTTCGGCGAGGCGGGGCCTGCGAGCGCGGCCACCGAGA
ATCGGACGGGGGTAGTCTCAAGCTGGCCGGCCTGCTCTGGTGCCTGGCCTCGCGCCGCCGTGTATCGCCC
CGCCCTGGGCGGCAAGGCTGGCCCGGTCGGCACCAGTTGCGTGAGCGGAAAGATGGCCGCTTCCCGGCCC
TGCTGCAGGGAGCTCAAAATGGAGGACGCGGCGCTCGGGAGAGCGGGCGGGTGAGTCACCCACACAAAGG
AAAAGGGCCTTTCCGTCCTCAGCCGTCGCTTCATGTGACTCCACGGAGTACCGGGCGCCGTCCAGGCACC
TCGATTAGTTCTCGAGCTTTTGGAGTACGTCGTCTTTAGGTTGGGGGGAGGGGTTTTATGCGATGGAGTT
TCCCCACACTGAGTGGGTGGAGACTGAAGTTAGGCCAGCTTGGCACTTGATGTAATTCTCCTTGGAATTT
GCCCTTTTTGAGTTTGGATCTTGGTTCATTCTCAAGCCTCAGACAGTGGTTCAAAGTTTTTTTCTTCCAT
TTCAGGTGTCGTGAAGCGGCCCTGCAGATATCAACAAGTTTGTACAAAAAAGCAGGCACCATGGCGGCGC
TGAGCGGTGGCGGTGGTGGCGGCGCGGAGCCGGGCCAGGCTCTGTTCAACGGGGACATGGAGCCCGAGGC
CGGCGCCGGCGCCGGCGCCGCGGCCTCTTCGGCTGCGGACCCTGCCATTCCGGAGGAGGTGTGGAATATC
AAACAAATGATTAAGTTGACACAGGAACATATAGAGGCCCTATTGGACAAATTTGGTGGGGAGCATAATC
CACCATCAATATATCTGGAGGCCTATGAAGAATACACCAGCAAGCTAGATGCACTCCAACAAAGAGAACA
ACAGTTATTGGAATCTCTGGGGAACGGAACTGATTTTTCTGTTTCTAGCTCTGCATCAATGGATACCGTT
ACATCTTCTTCCTCTTCTAGCCTTTCAGTGCTACCTTCATCTCTTTCAGTTTTTCAAAATCCCACAGATG
TGGCACGGAGCAACCCCAAGTCACCACAAAAACCTATCGTTAGAGTCTTCCTGCCCAACAAACAGAGGAC
AGTGGTACCTGCAAGGTGTGGAGTTACAGTCCGAGACAGTCTAAAGAAAGCACTGATGATGAGAGGTCTA
ATCCCAGAGTGCTGTGCTGTTTACAGAATTCAGGATGGAGAGAAGAAACCAATTGGTTGGGACACTGATA
TTTCCTGGCTTACTGGAGAAGAATTGCATGTGGAAGTGTTGGAGAATGTTCCACTTACAACACACAACTT
TGTACGAAAAACGTTTTTCACCTTAGCATTTTGTGACTTTTGTCGAAAGCTGCTTTTCCAGGGTTTCCGC
TGTCAAACATGTGGTTATAAATTTCACCAGCGTTGTAGTACAGAAGTTCCACTGATGTGTGTTAATTATG
ACCAACTTGATTTGCTGTTTGTCTCCAAGTTCTTTGAACACCACCCAATACCACAGGAAGAGGCGTCCTT
AGCAGAGACTGCCCTAACATCTGGATCATCCCCTTCCGCACCCGCCTCGGACTCTATTGGGCCCCAAATT
CTCACCAGTCCGTCTCCTTCAAAATCCATTCCAATTCCACAGCCCTTCCGACCAGCAGATGAAGATCATC
GAAATCAATTTGGGCAACGAGACCGATCCTCATCAGCTCCCAATGTGCATATAAACACAATAGAACCTGT
CAATATTGATGACTTGATTAGAGACCAAGGATTTCGTGGTGATGGAGGATCAACCACAGGTTTGTCTGCT
ACCCCCCCTGCCTCATTACCTGGCTCACTAACTAACGTGAAAGCCTTACAGAAATCTCCAGGACCTCAGC
GAGAAAGGAAGTCATCTTCATCCTCAGAAGACAGGAATCGAATGAAAACACTTGGTAGACGGGACTCGAG
TGATGATTGGGAGATTCCTGATGGGCAGATTACAGTGGGACAAAGAATTGGATCTGGATCATTTGGAACA
GTCTACAAGGGAAAGTGGCATGGTGATGTGGCAGTGAAAATGTTGAATGTGACAGCACCTACACCTCAGC
AGTTACAAGCCTTCAAAAATGAAGTAGGAGTACTCAGGAAAACACGACATGTGAATATCCTACTCTTCAT
GGGCTATTCCACAAAGCCACAACTGGCTATTGTTACCCAGTGGTGTGAGGGCTCCAGCTTGTATCACCAT
CTCCATATCATTGAGACCAAATTTGAGATGATCAAACTTATAGATATTGCACGACAGACTGCACAGGGCA
TGGATTACTTACACGCCAAGTCAATCATCCACAGAGACCTCAAGAGTAATAATATATTTCTTTATGAAGA
CCTCACAGTAAAAATAGGTGATTTTGGTCTAGCTACAGTGAAATCTCGATGGAGTGGGTCCCATCAGTTT
GAACAGTTGTCTGGATCCATTTTGTGGATGGCACCAGAAGTCATCAGAATGCAAGATAAAAATCCATACA
GCTTTCAGTCAGATGTATATGCATTTGGAATTGTTCTGTATGAATTGATGACTGGACAGTTACCTTATTC
AAACATCAACAACAGGGACCAGATAATTTTTATGGTGGGACGAGGATACCTGTCTCCAGATCTCAGTAAG
GTACGGAGTAACTGTCCAAAAGCCATGAAGAGATTAATGGCAGAGTGCCTCAAAAAGAAAAGAGATGAGA
GACCACTCTTTCCCCAAATTCTCGCCTCTATTGAGCTGCTGGCCCGCTCATTGCCAAAAATTCACCGCAG
TGCATCAGAACCCTCCTTGAATCGGGCTGGTTTCCAAACAGAGGATTTTAGTCTATATGCTTGTGCTTCT
CCAAAAACACCCATCCAGGCAGGGGGATATGGTGCGTTTCCTGTCCACTAGAACCCAGCTTTCTTGTACA
AAGTGGTGATATCCAATTAACCCTCACTAAAGGAAGATGATAGTTAAGTGTAAGTTACCCTATAGTGAGT
CGTATTACCACCCAACTTTTCTATACAAAGTGGTTGATATCCAGCACAGTGGCGGCCGCTCGAGTCTAGA
GGGCCCGCGGTTCGAAGGTAAGCCTATCCCTAACCCTCTCCTCGGTCTCGATTCTACGCGTACCGGTTAG
TAATGAGATCCCTCCCCCCCCTAACGTTACTGGCCGAAGCCGCTTGGAATAAGGCCGGTGTGCGTTTGTC
TATATGTTATTTTCCACCATATTGCCGTCTTTTGGCAATGTGAGGGCCCGGAAACCTGGCCCTGTCTTCT
TGACGAGCATTCCTAGGGGTCTTTCCCCTCTCGCCAAAGGAATGCAAGGTCTGTTGAATGTCGTGAAGGA
AGCAGTTCCTCTGGAAGCTTCTTGAAGACAAACAACGTCTGTAGCGACCCTTTGCAGGCAGCGGAACCCC
CCACCTGGCGACAGGTGCCTCTGCGGCCAAAAGCCACGTGTATAAGATACACCTGCAAAGGCGGCACAAC
CCCAGTGCCACGTTGTGAGTTGGATAGTTGTGGAAAGAGTCAAATGGCTCTCCTCAAGCGTATTCAACAA
GGGGCTGAAGGATGCCCAGAAGGTACCCCATTGTATGGGATCTGATCTGGGGCCTCGGTGCACATGCTTT
ACATGTGTTTAGTCGAGGTTAAAAAAACGTCTAGGCCCCCCGAACCACGGGGACGTGGTTTTCCTTTGAA
AAACACGATGATAATATGGCCACACATATGACCGAGTACAAGCCCACGGTGCGCCTCGCCACCCGCGACG
ACGTCCCCAGGGCCGTACGCACCCTCGCCGCCGCGTTCGCCGACTACCCCGCCACGCGCCACACCGTCGA
TCCGGACCGCCACATCGAGCGGGTCACCGAGCTGCAAGAACTCTTCCTCACGCGCGTCGGGCTCGACATC
GGCAAGGTGTGGGTCGCGGACGACGGCGCCGCGGTGGCGGTCTGGACCACGCCGGAGAGCGTCGAAGCGG
GGGCGGTGTTCGCCGAGATCGGCCCGCGCATGGCCGAGTTGAGCGGTTCCCGGCTGGCCGCGCAGCAACA
GATGGAAGGCCTCCTGGCGCCGCACCGGCCCAAGGAGCCCGCGTGGTTCCTGGCCACCGTCGGCGTCTCG
CCCGACCACCAGGGCAAGGGTCTGGGCAGCGCCGTCGTGCTCCCCGGAGTGGAGGCGGCCGAGCGCGCCG
GGGTGCCCGCCTTCCTGGAGACCTCCGCGCCCCGCAACCTCCCCTTCTACGAGCGGCTCGGCTTCACCGT
CACCGCCGACGTCGAGGTGCCCGAAGGACCGCGCACCTGGTGCATGACCCGCAAGCCCGGTGCCTAAATC
GATAGATCCTAATCAACCTCTGGATTACAAAATTTGTGAAAGATTGACTGGTATTCTTAACTATGTTGCT
CCTTTTACGCTATGTGGATACGCTGCTTTAATGCCTTTGTATCATGCTATTGCTTCCCGTATGGCTTTCA
TTTTCTCCTCCTTGTATAAATCCTGGTTGCTGTCTCTTTATGAGGAGTTGTGGCCCGTTGTCAGGCAACG
TGGCGTGGTGTGCACTGTGTTTGCTGACGCAACCCCCACTGGTTGGGGCATTGCCACCACCTGTCAGCTC
CTTTCCGGGACTTTCGCTTTCCCCCTCCCTATTGCCACGGCGGAACTCATCGCCGCCTGCCTTGCCCGCT
GCTGGACAGGGGCTCGGCTGTTGGGCACTGACAATTCCGTGGTGTTGTCGGGGAAATCATCGTCCTTTCC
TTGGCTGCTCGCCTGTGTTGCCACCTGGATTCTGCGCGGGACGTCCTTCTGCTACGTCCCTTCGGCCCTC
AATCCAGCGGACCTTCCTTCCCGCGGCCTGCTGCCGGCTCTGCGGCCTCTTCCGCGTCTTCGCCTTCGCC
CTCAGACGAGTCGGATCTCCCTTTGGGCCGCCTCCCCGCCTGAGATCCTTTAAGACCAATGACTTACAAG
GCAGCTGTAGATCTTAGCCACTTTTTAAAAGAAAAGGGGGGACTGGAAGGGCTAATTCACTCCCAACGAA
GACAAGATCTGCTTTTTGCTTGTACTGGGTCTCTCTGGTTAGACCAGATCTGAGCCTGGGAGCTCTCTGG
CTAACTAGGGAACCCACTGCTTAAGCCTCAATAAAGCTTGCCTTGAGTGCTTCAAGTAGTGTGTGCCCGT
CTGTTGTGTGACTCTGGTAACTAGAGATCCCTCAGACCCTTTTAGTCAGTGTGGAAAATCTCTAGCAGTA
GTAGTTCATGTCATCTTATTATTCAGTATTTATAACTTGCAAAGAAATGAATATCAGAGAGTGAGAGGCC
CGGGTTAATTAAGGAAAGGGCTAGATCATTCTTGAAGACGAAAGGGCCTCGTGATACGCCTATTTTTATA
GGTTAATGTCATGATAATAATGGTTTCTTAGACGTCAGGTGGCACTTTTCGGGGAAATGTGCGCGGAACC
CCTATTTGTTTATTTTTCTAAATACATTCAAATATGTATCCGCTCATGAGACAATAACCCTGATAAATGC
TTCAATAATATTGAAAAAGGAAGAGTATGAGTATTCAACATTTCCGTGTCGCCCTTATTCCCTTTTTTGC
GGCATTTTGCCTTCCTGTTTTTGCTCACCCAGAAACGCTGGTGAAAGTAAAAGATGCTGAAGATCAGTTG
GGTGCACGAGTGGGTTACATCGAACTGGATCTCAACAGCGGTAAGATCCTTGAGAGTTTTCGCCCCGAAG
AACGTTTTCCAATGATGAGCACTTTTAAAGTTCTGCTATGTGGCGCGGTATTATCCCGTGTTGACGCCGG
GCAAGAGCAACTCGGTCGCCGCATACACTATTCTCAGAATGACTTGGTTGAGTACTCACCAGTCACAGAA
AAGCATCTTACGGATGGCATGACAGTAAGAGAATTATGCAGTGCTGCCATAACCATGAGTGATAACACTG
CGGCCAACTTACTTCTGACAACGATCGGAGGACCGAAGGAGCTAACCGCTTTTTTGCACAACATGGGGGA
TCATGTAACTCGCCTTGATCGTTGGGAACCGGAGCTGAATGAAGCCATACCAAACGACGAGCGTGACACC
ACGATGCCTGTAGCAATGGCAACAACGTTGCGCAAACTATTAACTGGCGAACTACTTACTCTAGCTTCCC
GGCAACAATTAATAGACTGGATGGAGGCGGATAAAGTTGCAGGACCACTTCTGCGCTCGGCCCTTCCGGC
TGGCTGGTTTATTGCTGATAAATCTGGAGCCGGTGAGCGTGGGTCTCGCGGTATCATTGCAGCACTGGGG
CCAGATGGTAAGCCCTCCCGTATCGTAGTTATCTACACGACGGGGAGTCAGGCAACTATGGATGAACGAA
ATAGACAGATCGCTGAGATAGGTGCCTCACTGATTAAGCATTGGTAACTGTCAGACCAAGTTTACTCATA
TATACTTTAGATTGATTTAAAACTTCATTTTTAATTTAAAAGGATCTAGGTGAAGATCCTTTTTGATAAT
CTCATGACCAAAATCCCTTAACGTGAGTTTTCGTTCCACTGAGCGTCAGACCCCGTAGAAAAGATCAAAG
GATCTTCTTGAGATCCTTTTTTTCTGCGCGTAATCTGCTGCTTGCAAACAAAAAAACCACCGCTACCAGC
GGTGGTTTGTTTGCCGGATCAAGAGCTACCAACTCTTTTTCCGAAGGTAACTGGCTTCAGCAGAGCGCAG
ATACCAAATACTGTTCTTCTAGTGTAGCCGTAGTTAGGCCACCACTTCAAGAACTCTGTAGCACCGCCTA
CATACCTCGCTCTGCTAATCCTGTTACCAGTGGCTGCTGCCAGTGGCGATAAGTCGTGTCTTACCGGGTT
GGACTCAAGACGATAGTTACCGGATAAGGCGCAGCGGTCGGGCTGAACGGGGGGTTCGTGCACACAGCCC
AGCTTGGAGCGAACGACCTACACCGAACTGAGATACCTACAGCGTGAGCTATGAGAAAGCGCCACGCTTC
CCGAAGGGAGAAAGGCGGACAGGTATCCGGTAAGCGGCAGGGTCGGAACAGGAGAGCGCACGAGGGAGCT
TCCAGGGGGAAACGCCTGGTATCTTTATAGTCCTGTCGGGTTTCGCCACCTCTGACTTGAGCGTCGATTT
TTGTGATGCTCGTCAGGGGGGCGGAGCCTATGGAAAAACGCCAGCAACGCGGCCTTTTTACGGTTCCTGG
CCTTTTGCTGGCCTTTTGCTCACATGTTCTTTCCTGCGTTATCCCCTGATTCTGTGGATAACCGTATTAC
CGCCTTTGAGTGAGCTGATACCGCTCGCCGCAGCCGAACGACCGAGCGCAGCGAGTCAGTGAGCGAGGAA
GCGGAAGAGCGCCCAATACGCAAACCGCCTCTCCCCGCGCGTTGGCCGATTCATTAATGCAGCAAGCTCA
TGGCTGACTAATTTTTTTTATTTATGCAGAGGCCGAGGCCGCCTCGGCCTCTGAGCTATTCCAGAAGTAG
TGAGGAGGCTTTTTTGGAGGCCTAGGCTTTTGCAAAAAGCTCCCCGTGGCACGACAGGTTTCCCGACTGG
AAAGCGGGCAGTGAGCGCAACGCAATTAATGTGAGTTAGCTCACTCATTAGGCACCCCAGGCTTTACACT
TTATGCTTCCGGCTCGTATGTTGTGTGGAATTGTGAGCGGATAACAATTTCACACAGGAAACAGCTATGA
CATGATTACGAATTTCACAAATAAAGCATTTTTTTCACTGCATTCTAGTTGTGGTTTGTCCAAACTCATC
AATGTATCTTATCATGTCTGGATCAACTGGATAACTCAAGCTAACCAAAATCATCCCAAACTTCCCACCC
CATACCCTATTACCACTGCCAATTACCTGTGGTTTCATTTACTCTAAACCTGTGATTCCTCTGAATTATT
TTCATTTTAAAGAAATTGTATTTGTTAAATATGTACTACAAACTTAGTAGTTGGAAGGGCTAATTCACTC
CCAAAGAAGACAAGATATCCTTGATCTGTGGATCTACCACACACAAGGCTACTTCCCTGATTAGCAGAAC
TACACACCAGGGCCAGGGGTCAGATATCCACTGACCTTTGGATGGTGCTACAAGCTAGTACCAGTTGAGC
CAGATAAGGTAGAAGAGGCCAATAAAGGAGAGAACACCAGCTTGTTACACCCTGTGAGCCTGCATGGGAT
GGATGACCCGGAGAGAGAAGTGTTAGAGTGGAGGTTTGACAGCCGCCTAGCATTTCATCACGTGGCCCGA
GAGCTGCATCCGGAGTACTTCAAGAACTGCTGATATCGAGCTTGCTACAAGGGACTTTCCGCTGGGGACT
TTCCAGGGAGGCGTGGCCTGGGCGGGACTGGGGAGTGGCGAGCCCTCAGATCCTGCATATAAGCAGCTGC
TTTTTGCCTGTACTGGGTCTCTCTGGTTAGACCAGATCTGAGCCTGGGAGCTCTCTGGCTAACTAGGGAA
CCCACTGCTTAAGCCTCAATAAAGCTTGCCTTGAGTGCTTCAAGTAGTGTGTGCCCGTCTGTTGTGTGAC
TCTGGTAACTAGAGATCCCTCAGACCCTTTTAGTCAGTGTGGAAAATCTCTAGCAGTGGCGCCCGAACAG
GGACTTGAAAGCGAAAGGGAAACCAGAGGAGCTCTCTCGACGCAGGACTCGGCTTGCTGAAGCGCGCACG
GCAAGAGGCGAGGGGCGGCGACTGGTGAGTACGCCAAAAATTTTGACTAGCGGAGGCTAGAAGGAGAGAG
ATGGGTGCGAGAGCGTCAGTATTAAGCGGGGGAGAATTAGATCGCGATGGGAAAAAATTCGGTTAAGGCC
AGGGGGAAAGAAAAAATATAAATTAAAACATATAGTATGGGCAAGCAGGGAGCTAGAACGATTCGCAGTT
AATCCTGGCCTGTTAGAAACATCAGAAGGCTGTAGACAAATACTGGGACAGCTACAACCATCCCTTCAGA
CAGGATCAGAAGAACTTAGATCATTATATAATACAGTAGCAACCCTCTATTGTGTGCATCAAAGGATAGA
GATAAAAGACACCAAGGAAGCTTTAGACAAGATAGAGGAAGAGCAAAACAAAAGTAAGACCACCGCACAG
CAAGCGGCCGGCCGCTGATCTTCAGACCTGGAGGAGGAGATATGAGGGACAATTGGAGAAGTGAATTATA
TAAATATAAAGTAGTAAAAATTGAACCATTAGGAGTAGCACCCACCAAGGCAAAGAGAAGAGTGGTGCAG
AGAGAAAAAAGAGCAGTGGGAATAGGAGCTTTGTTCCTTGGGTTCTTGGGAGCAGCAGGAAGCACTATGG
GCGCAGCGTCAATGACGCTGACGGTACAGGCCAGACAATTATTGTCTGGTATAGTGCAGCAGCAGAACAA
TTTGCTGAGGGCTATTGAGGCGCAACAGCATCTGTTGCAACTCACAGTCTGGGGCATCAAGCAGCTCCAG
GCAAGAATCCTGGCTGTGGAAAGATACCTAAAGGATCAACAGCTCCTGGGGATTTGGGGTTGCTCTGGAA
AACTCATTTGCACCACTGCTGTGCCTTGGAATGCTAGTTGGAGTAATAAATCTCTGGAACAGATTTGGAA
TCACACGACCTGGATGGAGTGGGACAGAGAAATTAACAATTACACAAGCTTAATACACTCCTTAATTGAA
GAATCGCAAAACCAGCAAGAAAAGAATGAACAAGAATTATTGGAATTAGATAAATGGGCAAGTTTGTGGA
ATTGGTTTAACATAACAAATTGGCTGTGGTATATAAAATTATTCATAATGATAGTAGGAGGCTTGGTAGG
TTTAAGAATAGTTTTTGCTGTACTTTCTATAGTGAATAGAGTTAGGCAGGGATATTCACCATTATCGTTT
CAGACCCACCTCCCAACCCCGAGGGGACCCGACAGGCCCGAAGGAATAGAAGAAGAAGGTGGAGAGAGAG
ACAGAGACAGATCCATTCGATTAGTGAACGGATCTCGACGGTATCGCCGAATTCACAAATGGCAGTATTC
ATCCACAA
