>Addgene plasmid #116164 | pHAGE-BRAF-H585Y | depositor partial sequence | sequence record 219037 | insert
ATGGCGGCGCTGAGCGGTGGCGGTGGTGGCGGCGCGGAGCCGGGCCAGGCTCTGTTCAACGGGGACATGG
AGCCCGAGGCCGGCGCCGGCGCCGGCGCCGCGGCCTCTTCGGCTGCGGACCCTGCCATTCCGGAGGAGGT
GTGGAATATCAAACAAATGATTAAGTTGACACAGGAACATATAGAGGCCCTATTGGACAAATTTGGTGGG
GAGCATAATCCACCATCAATATATCTGGAGGCCTATGAAGAATACACCAGCAAGCTAGATGCACTCCAAC
AAAGAGAACAACAGTTATTGGAATCTCTGGGGAACGGAACTGATTTTTCTGTTTCTAGCTCTGCATCAAT
GGATACCGTTACATCTTCTTCCTCTTCTAGCCTTTCAGTGCTACCTTCATCTCTTTCAGTTTTTCAAAAT
CCCACAGATGTGGCACGGAGCAACCCCAAGTCACCACAAAAACCTATCGTTAGAGTCTTCCTGCCCAACA
AACAGAGGACAGTGGTACCTGCAAGGTGTGGAGTTACAGTCCGAGACAGTCTAAAGAAAGCACTGATGAT
GAGAGGTCTAATCCCAGAGTGCTGTGCTGTTTACAGAATTCAGGATGGAGAGAAGAAACCAATTGGTTGG
GACACTGATATTTCCTGGCTTACTGGAGAAGAATTGCATGTGGAAGTGTTGGAGAATGTTCCACTTACAA
CACACAACTTTGTACGAAAAACGTTTTTCACCTTAGCATTTTGTGACTTTTGTCGAAAGCTGCTTTTCCA
GGGTTTCCGCTGTCAAACATGTGGTTATAAATTTCACCAGCGTTGTAGTACAGAAGTTCCACTGATGTGT
GTTAATTATGACCAACTTGATTTGCTGTTTGTCTCCAAGTTCTTTGAACACCACCCAATACCACAGGAAG
AGGCGTCCTTAGCAGAGACTGCCCTAACATCTGGATCATCCCCTTCCGCACCCGCCTCGGACTCTATTGG
GCCCCAAATTCTCACCAGTCCGTCTCCTTCAAAATCCATTCCAATTCCACAGCCCTTCCGACCAGCAGAT
GAAGATCATCGAAATCAATTTGGGCAACGAGACCGATCCTCATCAGCTCCCAATGTGCATATAAACACAA
TAGAACCTGTCAATATTGATGACTTGATTAGAGACCAAGGATTTCGTGGTGATGGAGGATCAACCACAGG
TTTGTCTGCTACCCCCCCTGCCTCATTACCTGGCTCACTAACTAACGTGAAAGCCTTACAGAAATCTCCA
GGACCTCAGCGAGAAAGGAAGTCATCTTCATCCTCAGAAGACAGGAATCGAATGAAAACACTTGGTAGAC
GGGACTCGAGTGATGATTGGGAGATTCCTGATGGGCAGATTACAGTGGGACAAAGAATTGGATCTGGATC
ATTTGGAACAGTCTACAAGGGAAAGTGGCATGGTGATGTGGCAGTGAAAATGTTGAATGTGACAGCACCT
ACACCTCAGCAGTTACAAGCCTTCAAAAATGAAGTAGGAGTACTCAGGAAAACACGACATGTGAATATCC
TACTCTTCATGGGCTATTCCACAAAGCCACAACTGGCTATTGTTACCCAGTGGTGTGAGGGCTCCAGCTT
GTATCACCATCTCCATATCATTGAGACCAAATTTGAGATGATCAAACTTATAGATATTGCACGACAGACT
GCACAGGGCATGGATTACTTACACGCCAAGTCAATCATCCACAGAGACCTCAAGAGTAATAATATATTTC
TTTATGAAGACCTCACAGTAAAAATAGGTGATTTTGGTCTAGCTACAGTGAAATCTCGATGGAGTGGGTC
CCATCAGTTTGAACAGTTGTCTGGATCCATTTTGTGGATGGCACCAGAAGTCATCAGAATGCAAGATAAA
AATCCATACAGCTTTCAGTCAGATGTATATGCATTTGGAATTGTTCTGTATGAATTGATGACTGGACAGT
TACCTTATTCAAACATCAACAACAGGGACCAGATAATTTTTATGGTGGGACGAGGATACCTGTCTCCAGA
TCTCAGTAAGGTACGGAGTAACTGTCCAAAAGCCATGAAGAGATTAATGGCAGAGTGCCTCAAAAAGAAA
AGAGATGAGAGACCACTCTTTCCCCAAATTCTCGCCTCTATTGAGCTGCTGGCCCGCTCATTGCCAAAAA
TTCACCGCAGTGCATCAGAACCCTCCTTGAATCGGGCTGGTTTCCAAACAGAGGATTTTAGTCTATATGC
TTGTGCTTCTCCAAAAACACCCATCCAGGCAGGGGGATATGGTGCGTTTCCTGTCCACTAG
